>Addgene plasmid #137081 | pHimar6 | addgene full sequence | sequence record 273589 | Addgene NGS Result
CTCTAGAGTAGTAGTCCATGGGTATGGACAGCGGTGGAGGGGAATTCCCATGTCAGCCGTTAAGTGTTCC
TGTGTCACTCAAAATTGCTTTGAGAGGCTCTAAGGGCTTCTCAGTGCGTTACATCCCTGGCTTGTTGTCC
ACAACCGTTAAACCTTAAAAGCTTTAAAAGCCTTATATATTCTTTTTTTTCTTATAAAACTTAAAACCTT
AGAGGCTATTTAAGTTGCTGATTTATATTAATTTTATTGTTCAAACATGAGAGCTTAGTACGTGAAACAT
GAGAGCTTAGTACGTTAGCCATGAGAGCTTAGTACGTTAGCCATGAGGGTTTAGTTCGTTAAACATGAGA
GCTTAGTACGTTAAACATGAGAGCTTAGTACGTGAAACATGAGAGCTTAGTACGTACTATCAACAGGTTG
AACTGCTGATCTTCAGATCCTCTACGCCGGACGCATCGTGGCCGGATCAATTCCGTGATAGGTGGGCTGC
CCTTCCTGGTTGGCTTGGTTTCATCAGCCATCCGCTTGCCCTCATCTGTTACGCCGGCGGTAGCCGGCCA
GCCTCGCAGAGCAGGATTCCCGTTGAGCACCGCCAGGTGCGAATAAGGGACAGTGAAGAAGGAACACCCG
CTCGCGGGTGGGCCTACTTCACCTATCCTGCCCGGCTGACGCCGTTGGATACACCAAGGAAAGTCTACAC
GAACCCTTTGGCAAAATCCTGTATATCGTGCGAAAAAGGATGGATATACCGAAAAAATCGCTATAATGAC
CCCGAAGCAGGGTTATGCAGCGGAAAACGGAATTGATCCCCCTCGAATTGACGCGTAACCAGCAATAGAC
ATAAGCGGCTATTTAACGACCCTGCCCTGAACCGACGACCGGGTCGAATTTGCTTTCGAATTTCTGCCAT
TCATCCGCTTATTATCACTTATTCAGGCGTAGCAACCAGGCGTTTAAGGGCACCAATAACTGCCTTAAAA
AAATTAGAAAAACTCATCGAGCATCAAATGAAACTGCAATTTATTCATATCAGGATTATCAATACCATAT
TTTTGAAAAAGCCGTTTCTGTAATGAAGGAGAAAACTCACCGAGGCAGTTCCATAGGATGGCAAGATCCT
GGTATCGGTCTGCGATTCCGACTCGTCCAACATCAATACAACCTATTAATTTCCCCTCGTCAAAAATAAG
GTTATCAAGTGAGAAATCACCATGAGTGACGACTGAATCCGGTGAGAATGGCAAAAGTTTATGCATTTCT
TTCCAGACTTGTTCAACAGGCCAGCCATTACGCTCGTCATCAAAATCACTCGCATCAACCAAACCGTTAT
TCATTCGTGATTGCGCCTGAGCGAGACGAAATACGCGATCGCTGTTAAAAGGACAATTACAAACAGGAAT
CGAATGCAACCGGCGCAGGAACACTGCCAGCGCATCAACAATATTTTCACCTGAATCAGGATATTCTTCT
AATACCTGGAATGCTGTTTTTCCGGGGATCGCAGTGGTGAGTAACCATGCATCATCAGGAGTACGGATAA
AATGCTTGATGGTCGGAAGAGGCATAAATTCCGTCAGCCAGTTTAGTCTGACCATCTCATCTGTAACATC
ATTGGCAACGCTACCTTTGCCATGTTTCAGAAACAACTCTGGCGCATCGGGCTTCCCATACAAGCGATAG
ATTGTCGCACCTGATTGCCCGACATTATCGCGAGCCCATTTATACCCATATAAATCAGCATCCATGTTGG
AATTTAATCGCGGCCTCGACGTTTCCCGTTGAATATGGCTCATACTCTTCCTTTTTCAATATTATTGAAG
CATTTATCAGGGTTATTGTCTCATGAGCGGATACATATTTGAATGTATTTAGAAAAATAAACAAATAGGG
GTTCCGCGCACATTTCCCCGAAAAGTGCCACCTGACGTCTAAGAAACCATTATTATCATGACATTAACCT
ATAAAAATAGGCGTATCACGAGGCCCTTTCGTCACGCGTCCTCGGTACCTAACAGGTTGGATGATAAGTC
CCCGGTCTTCGTATGCCGTCTTCTGCTTGGCGCGCCCTCGAGCAATTGCCGACCGAATTTTTATGTCGTA
AAGAGGGGCTTTGCAGGGGGTGGACTCAGAAAGATGAGAATAGATGACTATTGTAGTTGAAACACATAGA
AAGTTGCTGATATACAGACCGATACGCATATCGGGATGAACCATGAGTACGTTCTTTTCTCAAAAAACAT
AAATATTCGAAAAGAGATGCAATAAATTAAGGAGAGGTTATACTCTAGAGTAGTAGATTATTTTAGGAAT
TTAGATGTTTTGTATGAAATAGATGCTTCGTATGGAATTAATGAAATTTTTAGTCAGGTAAAAAAGGTAA
TAGGAGAATATTATGGAGAAAAAAATCACTGGATATACCACCGTTGATATATCCCAATGGCATCGTAAAG
AACATTTTGAGGCATTTCAGTCAGTTGCTCAATGTACCTATAACCAGACCGTTCAGCTGGATATTACGGC
CTTTTTAAAGACCGTAAAGAAAAATAAGCACAAGTTTTATCCGGCCTTTATTCACATTCTTGCCCGCCTG
ATGAATGCTCATCCGGAATTTCGTATGGCAATGAAAGACGGTGAGCTGGTGATATGGGATAGTGTTCACC
CTTGTTACACCGTTTTCCATGAGCAAACTGAAACGTTTTCATCGCTCTGGAGTGAATACCACGACGATTT
CCGGCAGTTTCTACACATATATTCGCAAGATGTGGCGTGTTACGGTGAAAACCTGGCCTATTTCCCTAAA
GGGTTTATTGAGAATATGTTTTTCGTCTCAGCCAATCCCTGGGTGAGTTTCACCAGTTTTGATTTAAACG
TGGCCAATATGGACAACTTCTTCGCCCCCGTTTTCACCATGGGCAAATATTATACGCAAGGCGACAAGGT
GCTGATGCCGCTGGCGATTCAGGTTCATCATGCCGTTTGTGATGGCTTCCATGTCGGCAGAATGCTTAAT
GAATTACAACAGTACTGCGATGAGTGGCAGGGCGGGGCGTAAAAACAATAGGCCACATGCAACTGTCTAG
AATGCGAGAGTAGGGAACTGCCAGGCATCAAATAAAACGAAAGGCTCAGTCGAAAGACTGGGCCTTTCGT
TTTATCTGTTGTTTGTCGGTGAACGCTCTCCTGAGTAGGACAAATCCGCCGGGAGCGGATTTGAACGTTG
CGAAGCAACGGCCCGGAGGGTGGCGGGCAGGACGCCCGCCATAAACTGCCAGGCATCAAATTAAGCAGAA
GGCCATCCTGACGGATGGCCTTTTTGCGTTTCTACCTGCAGGGCGCGCCAAGCAGAAGACGGCATACGAA
GACCGGGGACTTATCATCCAACCTGTTAGGATCC
Features (pLannotate 1.2.2; 8 found; start..end, strand, type, name):
     51..439     -  rep_origin     R6K γ ori: γ replication origin from E. coli plasmid R6K; requires the R6K initiator protein pi for replication
    476..521     -  CDS            traJ (fragment): oriT-recognizing protein; traJ
    554..663     -  oriT           oriT: incP origin of transfer
    984..1793    -  CDS            KanR: aminoglycoside phosphotransferase; aph(3')-Ia; confers resistance to kanamycin in bacteria or G418 (Geneticin®) in eukaryotes
   1794..1898    -  promoter       AmpR promoter: bla
   2393..3049    +  CDS            cat: CAT_ECOLX - Experimental evidence at protein level: Swiss-Prot protein existence level 1. This enzyme is an effector of chloramphenicol resistance in bacteria. From Escherichia coli. This protein is used as a marker in many commonly used cloning vectors, such as pACYC184.
   3109..3195    +  terminator     rrnB T1 terminator: Escherichia coli rrnB; transcription terminator T1 from the E. coli rrnB gene
   3287..3314    +  terminator     rrnB T2 terminator: transcription terminator T2 from the E. coli rrnB gene
