[The description below was written by a language model from this plasmid's Addgene catalogue record and pLannotate feature annotations shown in this document.]
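Description:
pHimar6 is a small (about 3.4 kb) bacterial donor plasmid that carries a synthetic Himar1 mini-transposon, built by Gibson assembly for synthetic biology work on programmable, Cas-directed transposition. The backbone of roughly 2 kb replicates from the R6K γ origin, which fires only when the R6K initiator protein pi is supplied in trans. The plasmid is therefore maintained at low copy in pir-expressing E. coli such as Pir1 and behaves as a conditional, non-replicating ("suicide") donor in hosts lacking pir. The backbone also carries an incP origin of transfer with an adjacent traJ fragment, which would allow mobilisation by conjugation from a strain providing the transfer functions. A kanamycin resistance gene (aph(3')-Ia) driven by the AmpR (bla) promoter selects for the plasmid itself.

The payload is a mini-transposon of about 1.4 kb containing a chloramphenicol acetyltransferase (cat) gene followed by the rrnB T1 and T2 transcription terminators, which limit read-through out of the marker. The feature table does not annotate the Himar1 inverted repeats that should flank this cassette, nor a promoter for cat, so their exact positions are not given in the record. No transposase gene is annotated either, which suggests that Himar1 transposase activity must be provided from another source.

Having two markers makes it possible to tell outcomes apart. Chloramphenicol resistance travels with the transposon to its new site, whereas kanamycin resistance reports retention of the donor backbone. The plasmid is typically used as the transposon source in transposition assays that measure the insertion of the mini-transposon into target DNA.
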