Addgene plasmid #137081: pHimar6
Purpose: bacterial Himar1 mini-transposon donor plasmid
Depositing lab: Harris Wang. Depositing organization: Columbia University. Publication: An Engineered Cas-Transposon System for Programmable and Site-Directed DNA Transpositions. Chen SP, Wang HH. CRISPR J. 2019 Dec;2(6):376-394. doi: 10.1089/crispr.2019.0030. Epub 2019 Nov 19. PubMed 31742433.
Backbone
  Vector backbone: pHimar6
  Backbone size w/o insert (bp): 2019
  Total vector size (bp): 3394
  Vector type: Bacterial Expression, Synthetic Biology
Growth in bacteria
  Bacterial resistance: Chloramphenicol and Kanamycin, 25 & 50 μg/mL
  Growth temperature: 37°C
  Growth strain: Pir1
  Copy number: Low Copy
Gene/Insert
  Gene/Insert name: Himar1 mini-transposon with chloramphenicol resistance gene
  Species: Synthetic
  Insert size (bp): 1375
  Cloning method: Gibson Cloning
  Sequencing primers: 5′ GGGTGGACTCAGAAAGATGAGA; 3′ GGCCGTTGCTTCGCAACGTT
Terms and licenses: Academic/Nonprofit Terms; Industry Terms: Not Available to Industry
How to cite: pHimar6 was a gift from Harris Wang (Addgene plasmid # 137081 ; http://n2t.net/addgene:137081 ; RRID:Addgene_137081)
